>Addgene plasmid #155202 | MazF-WT | addgene full sequence | sequence record 317752 | Addgene NGS Result
CCGATTAATCATAAATATGAAAAATAATTGTTGCATCACCCGCCAATGCGTGGCTTAATGCACATCAAAT
TGTGAGCGGATAACAATTTGATGTGCTAGCGCATATCCAGTGTAGTAAGGCAAGTCCCTTCAAGAGTTAT
CGTTGATACCCCTCGTAGTGCACATTCCTTTAACGCTTCAAAATCTGTAAAGCACGCCATATCGCCGAAA
GGCACACTTAATTATTAAGAGGTAATACACCATGAATCACAAAGTGCATCATCATCATCATCAC
[1296 nt withheld, positions 275-1570]
TCCGCGGGTCTGGAAGTTCTGTTCCAGGGGCCCTCCGCGGGTCTGGTGCCACGCGGTAGTGGTGGTATCG
AAGGTAGGCATATGGTAAGCCGATACGTACCCGATATGGGCGATCTGATTTGGGTTGATTTTGACCCGAC
AAAAGGTAGCGAGCAAGCTGGACATCGTCCAGCTGTTGTCCTGAGTCCTTTCATGTACAACAACAAAACA
GGTATGTGTCTGTGTGTTCCTTGTACAACGCAATCAAAGGGATATCCGTTCGAAGTTGTTTTATCCGGTC
AGGAACGTGATGGCGTAGCGTTAGCTGATCAGGTAAAAAGTATCGCCTGGCGGGCAAGAGGAGCAACGAA
GAAAGGAACAGTTGCCCCAGAGGAATTACAACTCATTAAAGCCAAAATTAACGTACTGATTGGGTAGCTC
GAGGGATCCGAATTCAAGCTTGTCGACCTGCAGTCTAGATAGGTAATCTCTGCTTAAAAGCACAGAATCT
AAGATCCCTGCCATTTGGCGGGGATTTTTTTATTTGTTTTCAGGAAATAAATAATCGATCGCGTAATAAA
ATCTATTATTATTTTTGTGAAGAATAAATTTGGGTGCAATGAGAATGCGCAGGCCCTTTCGTCTCGCGCG
TTTCGGTGATGACGGTGAAAACCTCTGACACATGCAGCTCCCGGAGACGGTCACAGCTTGTCTGTAAGCG
GATGCCGGGAGCAGACAAGCCCGTCAGGGCGCGTCAGCGGGTGTTGGCGGGTGTCGGGGCTGGCTTAACT
ATGCGGCATCAGAGCAGATTGTACTGAGAGTGCACCATAAAATTGTAAACGTTAATATTTTGTTAAAATT
CGCGTTAAATTTTTGTTAAATCAGCTCATTTTTTAACCAATAGGCCGAAATCGGCAAAATCCCTTATAAA
TCAAAAGAATAGCCCGAGATAGGGT
[37 nt withheld, positions 2506-2542]
AAAGAACGTGGACTCCAACGTCAAAGG
[141 nt withheld, positions 2570-2710]
G
[142 nt withheld, positions 2712-2853]
TATGCGGTGTGAAATACCGCACAGATGCGTAAGGAGAAAATACCGCATCAGGCGTCAGGTGGCACTTTTC
GGGGAAATGTGCGCGGAACCCCTATTTGTTTATTTTTCTAAATACATTCAAATATGTATCCGCTCATGAG
ACAATAACCCTGATAAATGCTTCAATAATATTGAAAAAGGAAGAGTATGAGTATTCAACATTTCCGTGTC
GCCCTTATTCCCTTTTTTGCGGCATTTTGCCTTCCTGTTTTTGCTCACCCAGAAACGCTGGTGAAAGTAA
AAGATGCTGAAGATCAGTTGGGTGCACGAGTGGGTTACATCGAACTGGATCTCAACAGCGGTAAGATCCT
TGAGAGTTTTCGCCCCGAAGAACGTTTTCCAATGATGAGCACTTTTAAAGTTCTGCTATGTGGCGCGGTA
TTATCCCGTATTGACGCCGGGCAAGAGCAACTCGGTCGCCGCATACACTATTCTCAGAATGACTTGGTTG
AGTACTCACCAGTCACAGAAAAGCATCTTACGGATGGCATGACAGTAAGAGAATTATGCAGTGCTGCCAT
AACCATGAGTGATAACACTGCGGCCAACTTACTTCTGACAACGATCGGAGGACCGAAGGAGCTAACCGCT
TTTTTGCACAACATGGGGGATCATGTAACTCGCCTTGATCGTTGGGAACCGGAGCTGAATGAAGCCATAC
CAAACGACGAGCGTGACACCACGATGCCTGTAGCAATGGCAACAACGTTGCGCAAACTATTAACTGGCGA
ACTACTTACTCTAGCTTCCCGGCAACAATTAATAGACTGGATGGAGGCGGATAAAGTTGCAGGACCACTT
CTGCGCTCGGCCCTTCCGGCTGGCTGGTTTATTGCTGATAAATCTGGAGCCGGTGAGCGTGGGTCTCGCG
GTATCATTGCAGCACTGGGGCCAGATGGTAAGCCCTCCCGTATCGTAGTTATCTACACGACGGGGAGTCA
GGCAACTATGGATGAACGAAATAGACAGATCGCTGAGATAGGTGCCTCACTGATTAAGCATTGGTAACTG
TCAGACCAAGTTTACTCATATATACTTTAGATTGATTTAAAACTTCATTTTTAATTTAAAAGGATCTAGG
TGAAGATCCTTTTTGATAATCTCATGACCAAAATCCCTTAACGTGAGTTTTCGTTCCACTGAGCGTCAGA
CCCCGTAGAAAAGATCAAAGGATCTTCTTGAGATCCTTTTTTTCTGCGCGTAATCTGCTGCTTGCAAACA
AAAAAACCACCGCTACCAGCGGTGGTTTGTTTGCCGGATCAAGAGCTACCAACTCTTTTTCCGAAGGTAA
CTGGCTTCAGCAGAGCGCAGATACCAAATACTGTTCTTCTAGTGTAGCCGTAGTTAGGCCACCACTTCAA
GAACTCTGTAGCACCGCCTACATACCTCGCTCTGCTAATCCTGTTACCAGTGGCTGCTGCCAGTGGCGAT
AAGTCGTGTCTTACCGGGTTGGACTCAAGACGATAGTTACCGGATAAGGCGCAGCGGTCGGGCTGAACGG
GGGGTTCGTGCACACAGCCCAGCTTGGAGCGAACGACCTACACCGAACTGAGATACCTACAGCGTGAGCT
ATGAGAAAGCGCCACGCTTCCCGAAGGGAGAAAGGCGGACAGGTATCCGGTAAGCGGCAGGGTCGGAACA
GGAGAGCGCACGAGGGAGCTTCCAGGGGGAAACGCCTGGTATCTTTATAGTCCTGTCGGGTTTCGCCACC
TCTGACTTGAGCGTCGATTTTTGTGATGCTCGTCAGGGGGGCGGAGCCTATGGAAAAACGCCAGCAACGC
GGCCTTTTTACGGTTCCTGGCCTTTTGCTGGCCTTTTGCTCACATAGTCATGCCCCGCGCCCACCGGAAG
GAGCTGACTGGGTTGAAGGCTCTCAAGGGCATCGGTCGAGATCCCGGTGCCTAATGAGTGAGCTAACTTA
CATTAATTGCGTTGCGCTCACTGCCCGCTTTCCAGTCGGGAAACCTGTCGTGCCAGCTGCATTAATGAAT
CGGCCAACGCGCGGGGAGAGGCGGTTTGCGTATTGGGCGCCAGGGTGGTTTTTCTTTTCACCAGTGAGAC
GGGCAACAGCTGATTGCCCTTCACCGCCTGGCCCTGAGAGAGTTGCAGCAAGCGGTCCACGCTGGTTTGC
CCCAGCAGGCGAAAATCCTGTTTGATGGTGGTTAACGGCGGGATATAACATGAGCTGTCTTCGGTATCGT
CGTATCCCACTACCGAGATATCCGCACCAACGCGCAGCCCGGACTCGGTAATGGCGCGCATTGCGCCCAG
CGCCATCTGATCGTTGGCAACCAGCATCGCAGTGGGAACGATGCCCTCATTCAGCATTTGCATGGTTTGT
TGAAAACCGGACATGGCACTCCAGTCGCCTTCCCGTTCCGCTATCGGCTGAATTTGATTGCGAGTGAGAT
ATTTATGCCAGCCAGCCAGACGCAGACGCGCCGAGACAGAACTTAATGGGCCCGCTAACAGCGCGATTTG
CTGGTGACCCAATGCGACCAGATGCTCCACGCCCAGTCGCGTACCGTCTTCATGGGAGAAAATAATACTG
TTGATGGGTGTCTGGTCAGAGACATCAAGAAATAACGCCGGAACATTAGTGCAGGCAGCTTCCACAGCAA
TGGCATCCTGGTCATCCAGCGGATAGTTAATGATCAGCCCACTGACGCGTTGCGCGAGAAGATTGTGCAC
CGCCGCTTTACAGGCTTCGACGCCGCTTCGTTCTACCATCGACACCACCACGCTGGCACCCAGTTGATCG
GCGCGAGATTTAATCGCCGCGACAATTTGCGACGGCGCGTGCAGGGCCAGACTGGAGGTGGCAACGCCAA
TCAGCAACGACTGTTTGCCCGCCAGTTGTTGTGCCACGCGGTTGGGAATGTAATTCAGCTCCGCCATCGC
CGCTTCCACTTTTTCCCGCGTTTTCGCAGAAACGTGGCTGGCCTGGTTCACCACGCGGGAAACGGTCTGA
TAAGAGACACCGGCATACTCTGCGACATCGTATAACGTTACTGGTTTCACATTCACCACCCTGAATTGAC
TCTCTTCCGGGCGCTATCATGCCATACCGCGAAAGGTTTTGCGCCATTCGATGGTGTCCGGGATCTCGAC
GCTCTCCCTTATGCGACTCCTGCATTAGGAAGCAGCCCAGTAGTAGGTTGAGGCCGTTGAGCACCGCCGC
CGCAAGGAATGGTGTGG
Features (pLannotate 1.2.2; 19 found; start..end, strand, type, name):
      1..67      +  promoter       cspA promoter: cspA; promoter of the E. coli cold shock protein cspA gene (Mitta et al., 1997)
     70..86      +  protein_bind   lac operator: The lac repressor binds to the lac operator to inhibit transcription in E. coli. This inhibition can be relieved by adding lactose or isopropyl-β-D-thiogalactopyranoside (IPTG). lac repressor encoded by lacI
    108..241     +  5'UTR          cspA 5'UTR: cspA; 5'UTR of the E. coli cold shock protein cspA gene (Mitta et al., 1997)
    255..273     +  CDS            capTEV™ (fragment): composite tag for in vivo biotinylation, TEV protease cleavage, and 6xHis tagging
    275..1570    +  CDS            tig (sequence withheld): TIG_ECOBW - Experimental evidence at protein level: Swiss-Prot protein existence level 1. Involved in protein export. Acts as a chaperone by maintaining the newly synthesized protein in an open conformation. Functions as a peptidyl-prolyl cis-trans isomerase. From Escherichia coli (strain K12 / MC4100 / BW2952).
   1652..1984    +  CDS            mazF: MAZF_ECOLI - Also known as chpA, chpAK. Experimental evidence at protein level: Swiss-Prot protein existence level 1. The physiological role of this TA system is debated. Programmed cell death (PCD) occurs when cells are at high density and depends on the presence of MazE-MazF and a quorum sensing pentapeptide, the extracellular death factor (EDF) with sequence Asn-Asn-Trp-Asn-Asn (NNWNN), probably produced from the zwf gene product glucose-6- phosphate 1-dehydrogenase (PubMed:17962566, PubMed:18310334). Cell death governed by the MazE-MazF and DinJ-YafQ TA systems seems to play a role in biof
   2037..2181    +  3'UTR          cspA 3'UTR: cspA; 3'UTR of the E. coli cold shock protein cspA gene (Mitta et al., 1997)
   2193..2228    +  CDS            rop (fragment): Rop protein, which maintains plasmids at low copy number; rop
   2330..2379    +  misc_feature   bom (fragment): basis of mobility region from pBR322
   2455..2835    -  rep_origin     M13 ori (sequence partly withheld): M13 bacteriophage origin of replication; arrow indicates direction of (+) strand synthesis
   2854..2905    +  misc_feature   bom (fragment): basis of mobility region from pBR322
   2935..3039    +  promoter       AmpR promoter: bla
   3040..3900    +  CDS            AmpR: β-lactamase; bla; confers resistance to ampicillin, carbenicillin, and related antibiotics
   4071..4659    +  rep_origin     ori: high-copy-number ColE1/pMB1/pBR322/pUC origin of replication
   4717..4782    -  CDS            TcR (fragment): tetracycline efflux protein; tet; confers resistance to tetracycline
   4797..4818    -  protein_bind   CAP binding site: CAP binding activates transcription in the presence of cAMP. E. coli catabolite activator protein
   4831..5913    -  CDS            lacI: lac repressor; lacI; The lac repressor binds to the lac operator to inhibit transcription in E. coli. This inhibition can be relieved by adding lactose or isopropyl-β-D-thiogalactopyranoside (IPTG).
   5914..5991    -  promoter       lacI promoter: lacI
   5999..6087    -  CDS            TcR (fragment): tetracycline efflux protein; tet; confers resistance to tetracycline
