[The description below was written by a language model from this plasmid's Addgene catalogue record and pLannotate feature annotations shown in this document.]
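Description:
MazF-WT is a 6,090-nt bacterial expression plasmid built on a pCOLD cold-shock backbone and designed to produce recombinant Escherichia coli MazF, the toxin component of the MazE-MazF toxin-antitoxin system. It is propagated in E. coli through a ColE1/pMB1-type origin and selected with ampicillin via the β-lactamase gene under its own promoter. An M13 phage origin is also present, along with small remnants of rop, bom and tetracycline-resistance sequences that are backbone leftovers rather than functional elements. The record lists copy number as unknown.

The expression cassette is driven by the cspA cold-shock promoter followed by a lac operator and the cspA 5'UTR, and it ends with the cspA 3'UTR. A plasmid-borne lacI gene supplies the repressor, so transcription is held off until induction with IPTG. The cspA elements favour expression at reduced temperature, which is useful for proteins that are toxic or poorly soluble. The coding region begins with a short tag fragment annotated as part of a composite His-containing tag, most likely the His tag portion. It continues with the tig gene encoding trigger factor, a ribosome-associated chaperone and prolyl isomerase, and then mazF after a short linker. This arrangement suggests MazF is made as an N-terminally tagged trigger factor fusion, which would aid folding and solubility. The record does not annotate the linker or any protease cleavage sites, and the cloning sites are listed as unknown. The stated purpose is recombinant MazF production, and the associated publication concerns antibody-independent, single-base mapping of m6A.
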