Addgene plasmid #155202: MazF-WT
Purpose: To express recombinant MazF protein.
Depositing lab: Guanzheng Luo. Depositing organization: Sun Yat-Sen University. Publication: Single-base mapping of m(6)A by an antibody-independent method. Zhang Z, Chen LQ, Zhao YL, Yang CG, Roundtree IA, Zhang Z, Ren J, Xie W, He C, Luo GZ. Sci Adv. 2019 Jul 3;5(7):eaax0250. doi: 10.1126/sciadv.aax0250. eCollection 2019 Jul. PubMed 31281898.
Backbone
  Vector backbone: pCOLD
  Vector type: Bacterial Expression
Growth in bacteria
  Bacterial resistance: Ampicillin, 100 μg/mL
  Growth temperature: 37°C
  Growth strain: DH5alpha
  Growth instructions: For expression, use Rossetta E. coli strain
  Copy number: Unknown
Gene/Insert
  Gene/Insert name: MazF
  Species: Escherichia coli
  Cloning method: Restriction Enzyme; 5′ cloning site Unknown (unknown if destroyed)
Terms and licenses: Academic/Nonprofit Terms; Industry Terms: Not Available to Industry
How to cite: MazF-WT was a gift from Guanzheng Luo (Addgene plasmid # 155202 ; http://n2t.net/addgene:155202 ; RRID:Addgene_155202)
